Addgene plasmid #160807: pMXS-IRES-Blast POLA1
Purpose: Express POLA1
Depositing lab: Richard Possemato. Depositing organization: NYU Grossman School of Medicine. Publication: Hyperactive CDK2 Activity in Basal-like Breast Cancer Imposes a Genome Integrity Liability that Can Be Exploited by Targeting DNA Polymerase epsilon. Sviderskiy VO, Blumenberg L, Gorodetsky E, Karakousi TR, Hirsh N, Alvarez SW, Terzi EM, Kaparos E, Whiten GC, Ssebyala S, Tonzi P, Mir H, Neel BG, Huang TT, Adams S, Ruggles KV, Possemato R. Mol Cell. 2020 Oct 28. pii: S1097-2765(20)30723-1. doi: 10.1016/j.molcel.2020.10.016. PubMed 33152268.
Backbone
  Vector backbone: pMXS-IRES-BLAST
  Backbone size w/o insert (bp): 5500
  Vector type: Retroviral
  Selectable markers: Blasticidin
Growth in bacteria
  Bacterial resistance: Ampicillin, 100 μg/mL
  Growth temperature: 37°C
  Growth strain: NEB Stable
  Copy number: High Copy
Gene/Insert
  Gene/Insert name: POLA1
  Species: H. sapiens (human)
  Insert size (bp): 4407
  Mutation: Codon Optimized
  Entrez Gene: POLA1 (a.k.a. NSX, POLA, VEODS, p180)
  Cloning method: Restriction Enzyme; 5′ cloning site Unknown (unknown if destroyed)
  Sequencing primers: 5′ AGTAGACGGCATCGCAGCTTGGATA; 3′ GGC GGA ATT TAC GTA GCG GCC
Terms and licenses: Academic/Nonprofit Terms; Industry Terms: Not Available to Industry
How to cite: pMXS-IRES-Blast POLA1 was a gift from Richard Possemato (Addgene plasmid # 160807 ; http://n2t.net/addgene:160807 ; RRID:Addgene_160807)
