[The description below was written by a language model from this plasmid's Addgene catalogue record and pLannotate feature annotations shown in this document.]
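Description:
pMXS-IRES-Blast POLA1 is a Moloney murine leukemia virus (MMLV)-based retroviral expression vector, about 10.1 kb in total, built on the pMXS-IRES-BLAST backbone to deliver human POLA1 into mammalian cells. In bacteria it is maintained through a high-copy ColE1/pUC-type origin and selected with ampicillin via the β-lactamase gene and its native promoter. A short lacI fragment is also annotated in the bacterial backbone and appears to be a non-functional remnant.

The proviral cassette is flanked by MMLV long terminal repeats. Downstream of the 5′ LTR lie the MMLV packaging signal (with an adjacent fragment annotated as MESV Ψ), a truncated gag sequence lacking its start codon, and a pol region carrying the splice acceptor. Together these allow the vector RNA to be encapsidated when the viral proteins are supplied in trans by packaging cells. No separate internal promoter is annotated, so transcription is presumably driven from the 5′ LTR. The payload is a codon-optimized open reading frame of roughly 4.4 kb encoding POLA1, the catalytic subunit of the DNA polymerase alpha–primase complex that initiates DNA synthesis at replication forks. It is followed by an EMCV IRES and the blasticidin S deaminase gene. This produces a bicistronic transcript that couples blasticidin resistance to POLA1 expression in transduced cells. The 3′ end is annotated as a short ΔU3-type LTR fragment abutting an MMLV LTR.

The recorded purpose is simply to express POLA1. The record does not state why the sequence was codon-optimized, and no epitope tags are annotated.
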