Features (pLannotate 1.2.2; 14 found; start..end, strand, type, name):
      1..417     +  CDS            gag (truncated): truncated Moloney murine leukemia virus (MMLV) gag gene lacking the start codon
    427..801     +  misc_feature   pol region: Moloney murine leukemia virus (MMLV) pol region containing the splice acceptor site
    872..5275    +  CDS            POLA1: DPOLA_HUMAN - Also known as POLA. Experimental evidence at protein level: Swiss-Prot protein existence level 1. Catalytic subunit of the DNA polymerase alpha complex (also known as the alpha DNA polymerase-primase complex) which plays an essential role in the initiation of DNA synthesis. During the S phase of the cell cycle, the DNA polymerase alpha complex (composed of a catalytic subunit POLA1, a regulatory subunit POLA2 and two primase subunits PRIM1 and PRIM2) is recruited to DNA at the replicative forks via direct interactions with MCM10 and WDHD1. The primase subunit of the polymerase al
   5438..5900    +  misc_feature   IRES: internal ribosome entry site (IRES) of the encephalomyocarditis virus (EMCV)
   5920..6309    +  CDS            BSD: blasticidin S deaminase; Aspergillus terreus BSD; confers resistance to blasticidin
   6358..6479    +  LTR            3' LTR (ΔU3) (fragment): self-inactivating 3' long terminal repeat (LTR) from Moloney murine leukemia virus
   6480..6949    +  LTR            LTR: long terminal repeat from Moloney murine leukemia virus
   7015..7067    -  CDS            lacI (fragment): lac repressor; lacI; The lac repressor binds to the lac operator to inhibit transcription in E. coli. This inhibition can be relieved by adding lactose or isopropyl-β-D-thiogalactopyranoside (IPTG).
   7250..7838    -  rep_origin     ori: high-copy-number ColE1/pMB1/pBR322/pUC origin of replication
   8002..8862    -  CDS            AmpR: β-lactamase; bla; confers resistance to ampicillin, carbenicillin, and related antibiotics
   8863..8967    -  promoter       AmpR promoter: bla
   8997..9590    +  LTR            LTR: long terminal repeat from Moloney murine leukemia virus
   9653..9852    +  misc_feature   MMLV Ψ: packaging signal of Moloney murine leukemia virus (MMLV)
   9904..9992    +  misc_feature   MESV Ψ (fragment): packaging signal of murine embryonic stem cell virus
>Addgene plasmid #160807 | pMXS-IRES-Blast POLA1 | addgene full sequence | sequence record 322383 | Addgene NGS Result
GGCCAGACTGTTACCACTCCCTTAAGTTTGACCTTAGGTCACTGGAAAGATGTCGAGCGGATCGCTCACA
ACCAGTCGGTAGATGTCAAGAAGAGACGTTGGGTTACCTTCTGCTCTGCAGAATGGCCAACCTTTAACGT
CGGATGGCCGCGAGACGGCACCTTTAACCGAGACCTCATCACCCAGGTTAAGATCAAGGTCTTTTCACCT
GGCCCGCATGGACACCCAGACCAGGTCCCCTACATCGTGACCTGGGAAGCCTTGGCTTTTGACCCCCCTC
CCTGGGTCAAGCCCTTTGTACACCCTAAGCCTCCGCCTCCTCTTCCTCCATCCGCCCCGTCTCTCCCCCT
TGAACCTCCTCGTTCGACCCCGCCTCGATCCTCCCTTTATCCAGCCCTCACTCCTTCTCTAGGCGCCCCC
ATATGGCCATATGAGATCTTATATGGGGCACCCCCGCCCCTTGTAAACTTCCCTGACCCTGACATGACAA
GAGTTACTAACAGCCCCTCTCTCCAAGCTCACTTACAGGCTCTCTACTTAGTCCAGCACGAAGTCTGGAG
ACCTCTGGCGGCAGCCTACCAAGAACAACTGGACCGACCGGTGGTACCTCACCCTTACCGAGTCGGCGAC
ACAGTGTGGGTCCGCCGACACCAGACTAAGAACCTAGAACCTCGCTGGAAAGGACCTTACACAGTCCTGC
TGACCACCCCCACCGCCCTCAAAGTAGACGGCATCGCAGCTTGGATACACGCCGCCCACGTGAAGGCTGC
CGACCCCGGGGGTGGACCATCCTCTAGACTGCCGGATCTAGCTAGTTAATTAAGGATCCCAGTGTGGTGG
TACGGGAATTCCTGCAGGCCTCGAGGCTAGCATGGCTCCTGTACACGGGGATGATTGTGAAATCGGAGCT
TCTGCTTTGTCCGATAGTGGGTCATTTGTATCTAGCAGGGCCAGAAGAGAAAAAAAAAGCAAAAAAGGCC
GGCAAGAGGCTCTGGAGCGGCTTAAGAAGGCCAAAGCCGGAGAAAAATATAAATACGAAGTGGAGGATTT
TACTGGTGTCTACGAGGAAGTGGACGAGGAGCAGTACTCTAAATTGGTGCAAGCTCGACAGGACGATGAC
TGGATCGTGGATGATGATGGCATTGGCTATGTCGAAGATGGAAGGGAGATCTTCGATGATGATTTGGAGG
ACGATGCACTTGACGCGGATGAAAAGGGCAAGGATGGAAAAGCTCGGAACAAGGATAAAAGAAACGTGAA
GAAGCTGGCCGTCACTAAGCCCAATAATATTAAGAGTATGTTTATCGCCTGTGCAGGCAAAAAAACCGCT
GATAAGGCAGTGGATTTGAGCAAGGATGGCCTCTTGGGGGACATACTGCAGGACTTGAACACCGAAACTC
CCCAAATCACTCCTCCGCCTGTTATGATTCTCAAAAAGAAGCGAAGCATCGGCGCCAGCCCTAATCCTTT
CAGCGTTCATACTGCCACTGCAGTGCCTTCCGGGAAGATCGCTTCCCCCGTGAGCAGAAAGGAACCACCC
TTGACTCCAGTCCCATTGAAGAGAGCTGAGTTTGCCGGCGACGATGTACAGGTTGAGAGTACTGAGGAGG
AACAGGAATCTGGGGCAATGGAATTTGAGGACGGCGATTTTGATGAGCCTATGGAAGTGGAAGAGGTTGA
TTTGGAGCCTATGGCCGCTAAAGCCTGGGACAAGGAAAGCGAACCAGCCGAGGAGGTTAAACAAGAAGCC
GACAGTGGCAAAGGGACAGTTTCTTACCTGGGCTCATTCTTGCCTGACGTGAGTTGCTGGGATATTGACC
AAGAGGGCGATTCATCATTTTCAGTGCAAGAAGTGCAAGTGGACAGCTCTCACCTGCCCCTCGTTAAAGG
TGCTGATGAGGAGCAGGTCTTTCATTTCTATTGGCTGGATGCTTATGAGGATCAGTACAATCAGCCTGGC
GTGGTATTCCTCTTTGGCAAAGTGTGGATCGAGAGCGCTGAAACCCACGTGTCCTGCTGTGTGATGGTGA
AAAATATAGAGCGAACTCTCTACTTCCTCCCAAGAGAGATGAAGATTGATCTGAATACTGGGAAGGAAAC
GGGCACCCCGATCAGTATGAAGGACGTGTACGAAGAATTTGACGAAAAAATTGCCACCAAGTACAAGATC
ATGAAGTTTAAGTCCAAGCCCGTTGAGAAGAATTATGCATTCGAGATTCCCGACGTACCTGAGAAGTCTG
AATATCTGGAGGTGAAGTATTCCGCTGAGATGCCTCAGCTCCCACAGGATCTGAAAGGCGAGACTTTTTC
ACACGTCTTTGGAACTAATACAAGTTCCCTGGAGCTGTTTCTTATGAACAGGAAGATTAAGGGGCCCTGT
TGGTTGGAGGTCAAGTCTCCCCAGCTCTTGAACCAACCCGTCTCCTGGTGTAAAGTGGAGGCAATGGCCC
TGAAGCCAGATCTTGTAAACGTAATCAAGGACGTGAGTCCCCCGCCACTCGTTGTCATGGCTTTCTCTAT
GAAGACCATGCAAAATGCTAAGAACCACCAAAATGAAATTATTGCCATGGCCGCTCTCGTGCATCATTCC
TTTGCCCTGGATAAAGCAGCCCCCAAACCCCCCTTCCAGTCCCATTTTTGTGTGGTCAGCAAACCAAAAG
ACTGTATTTTCCCTTATGCCTTCAAAGAAGTTATAGAGAAAAAGAACGTGAAAGTCGAAGTGGCGGCTAC
CGAACGCACTTTGCTGGGCTTTTTCTTGGCCAAAGTGCATAAAATCGACCCTGATATTATTGTGGGACAT
AATATCTACGGTTTCGAACTCGAAGTCCTCCTTCAGCGCATCAATGTGTGTAAGGCCCCGCATTGGTCTA
AGATTGGCAGGCTGAAACGGTCAAATATGCCAAAGCTGGGTGGGCGATCTGGATTTGGAGAGAGGAACGC
CACGTGTGGCCGCATGATTTGCGATGTGGAAATATCCGCCAAAGAATTGATTAGATGCAAATCATACCAT
CTTAGCGAACTCGTGCAGCAGATTCTCAAAACAGAGAGAGTCGTGATACCTATGGAAAACATTCAGAACA
TGTACAGTGAGTCCTCTCAGCTGCTTTACCTCCTGGAACACACTTGGAAAGACGCTAAGTTCATTTTGCA
GATAATGTGCGAGTTGAATGTCCTGCCTTTGGCCTTGCAAATCACCAACATAGCCGGCAATATTATGAGC
AGGACGCTGATGGGGGGTAGGTCAGAGCGAAACGAGTTCCTGCTGCTGCACGCTTTTTACGAGAACAATT
ATATTGTGCCAGACAAGCAGATATTCCGAAAGCCACAGCAGAAGTTGGGCGACGAAGACGAGGAGATTGA
TGGGGACACGAACAAGTACAAGAAGGGACGCAAGAAGGCAGCCTACGCAGGCGGACTCGTGCTGGATCCA
AAGGTCGGATTCTACGATAAATTCATTCTGCTGCTCGACTTTAACTCTCTCTATCCTTCTATCATCCAAG
AGTTTAACATATGCTTTACAACTGTCCAACGAGTGGCCTCTGAGGCGCAGAAGGTGACAGAGGACGGCGA
ACAAGAGCAGATCCCTGAACTGCCCGATCCATCACTGGAGATGGGGATATTGCCTAGGGAAATTCGGAAA
CTTGTGGAAAGAAGAAAGCAAGTTAAACAGCTGATGAAACAGCAAGACCTCAACCCAGATCTGATCTTGC
AATATGATATTAGACAGAAGGCTCTGAAGCTCACAGCGAACTCAATGTACGGATGCCTCGGTTTTTCCTA
CAGCAGATTTTATGCAAAACCTTTGGCAGCCCTCGTAACCTATAAAGGTAGGGAAATACTCATGCACACC
AAGGAGATGGTACAGAAAATGAATCTTGAGGTGATTTACGGGGATACCGATAGTATTATGATCAATACCA
ACTCCACGAATTTGGAGGAGGTTTTTAAGCTCGGTAACAAAGTCAAAAGCGAGGTAAACAAACTGTACAA
ACTGCTGGAGATCGACATAGACGGAGTATTCAAGTCCCTGCTTCTGCTGAAGAAGAAGAAATATGCTGCC
CTCGTGGTCGAACCAACCTCCGATGGCAACTATGTGACCAAGCAAGAGCTCAAAGGTCTGGACATTGTGC
GAAGAGACTGGTGCGACCTGGCCAAGGATACCGGGAATTTTGTAATCGGTCAGATACTGAGCGATCAGTC
TCGGGATACTATCGTGGAAAACATTCAAAAGAGGCTGATCGAAATTGGAGAGAATGTGCTGAATGGCTCC
GTGCCAGTGTCACAATTCGAGATTAACAAGGCATTGACAAAGGACCCACAGGATTACCCAGATAAAAAGA
GCCTCCCTCATGTGCACGTCGCCCTCTGGATCAATAGCCAAGGAGGGAGGAAAGTTAAAGCCGGGGACAC
CGTGTCATATGTGATCTGCCAGGACGGGTCTAACCTCACGGCATCCCAGAGGGCCTATGCTCCTGAGCAG
CTCCAGAAGCAGGACAACCTCACGATAGACACGCAGTACTATCTGGCTCAGCAGATCCACCCTGTAGTGG
CCAGAATCTGTGAACCAATTGATGGAATAGACGCGGTTCTTATTGCAACTTGGCTCGGGCTCGATCCTAC
ACAGTTCCGGGTGCATCATTACCATAAGGACGAAGAAAATGATGCCTTGCTGGGGGGGCCTGCCCAACTT
ACAGACGAGGAGAAATACCGAGATTGTGAGAGATTTAAGTGTCCCTGTCCCACCTGCGGTACCGAAAACA
TCTATGACAATGTGTTTGATGGCTCCGGAACAGACATGGAGCCCAGCCTGTATAGATGTTCTAATATCGA
TTGTAAAGCTAGTCCCCTGACCTTCACCGTGCAGCTGTCCAATAAACTGATAATGGACATCCGCAGATTT
ATCAAGAAATACTATGACGGCTGGCTTATATGTGAAGAACCAACGTGCAGGAACCGCACTAGGCACCTGC
CTCTTCAGTTCAGCAGGACCGGACCTCTGTGTCCTGCATGTATGAAAGCAACTCTGCAGCCCGAGTACAG
CGATAAGTCACTGTATACCCAACTTTGTTTCTATAGGTACATTTTTGATGCAGAATGTGCTTTGGAAAAA
CTGACAACCGATCATGAAAAGGACAAGTTGAAGAAGCAGTTTTTTACACCAAAGGTTCTCCAAGATTACC
GGAAGCTGAAGAATACTGCTGAACAGTTTCTGTCTAGGTCCGGCTACAGCGAAGTCAACCTGTCCAAATT
GTTTGCCGGGTGCGCAGTTAAGAGTTAAGAATTCGGCCGGCGCGCCGCGGCCGCTACGTAAATTCCGCCC
CCCCCCCCNNTCTCCCTCCCCCCCCCCTAACGTTACTGGCCGAAGCCGCTTGGAATAAGGCCGGTGTGCG
TTTGTCTATATGTTATTTTCCACCATATTGCCGTCTTTTGGCAATGTGAGGGCCCGGAAACCTGGCCCTG
TCTTCTTGACGAGCATTCCTAGGGGTCTTTCCCCTCTCGCCAAAGGAATGCAAGGTCTGTTGAATGTCGT
GAAGGAAGCAGTTCCTCTGGAAGCTTCTTGAAGACAAACAACGTCTGTAGCGACCCTTTGCAGGCAGCGG
AACCCCCCACCTGGCGACAGGTGCCTCTGCGGCCAAAAGCCACGTGTATAAGATACACCTGCAAAGGCGG
CACAACCCCAGTGCCACGTTGTGAGTTGGATAGTTGTGGAAAGAGTCAAATGGCTCTCCTCAAGCGTATT
CAACAAGGGGCTGAAGGATGCCCAGAAGGTACCCCATTGTATGGGATCTGATCTGGGGCCTCGGTGCACA
TGCTTTACATGTGTTTAGTCGAGGTTAAAAAAACGTCTAGGCCCCCCGAACCACGGGGACGTGGTTTTCC
TTTGAAAAACACGATGATAATATGGCCACAACCATGGTTCCTTTGTCTCAAGAAGAATCCACCCTCATTG
AAAGAGCAACGGCTACAATCAACAGCATCCCCATCTCTGAAGACTACAGCGTCGCCAGCGCAGCTCTCTC
TAGCGACGGCCGCATCTTCACTGGTGTCAATGTATATCATTTTACTGGGGGACCTTGTGCAGAACTCGTG
GTGCTGGGCACTGCTGCTGCTGCGGCAGCTGGCAACCTGACTTGTATCGTCGCGATCGGAAATGAGAACA
GGGGCATCTTGAGCCCCTGCGGACGGTGCCGACAGGTGCTTCTCGATCTGCATCCTGGGATCAAAGCCAT
AGTGAAGGACAGTGATGGACAGCCGACGGCAGTTGGGATTCGTGAATTGCTGCCCTCTGGTTATGTGTGG
GAGGGCTAAGTCGACGATAAAATAAAAGATTTTATTTAGTCTCCAGAAAAAGGGGGGAATGAAAGACCCC
ACCTGTAGGTTTGGCAAGCTAGCTTAAGTAACGCCATTTTGCAAGGCATGGAAAAATACATAACTGAGAA
TAGAGAAGTTCAGATCAAGGTCAGGAACAGATGGAACAGCTGAATATGGGCCAAACAGGATATCTGTGGT
AAGCAGTTCCTGCCCCGGCTCAGGGCCAAGAACAGATGGAACAGCTGAATATGGGCCAAACAGGATATCT
GTGGTAAGCAGTTCCTGCCCCGGCTCAGGGCCAAGAACAGATGGTCCCCAGATGCGGTCCAGCCCTCAGC
AGTTTCTAGAGAACCATCAGATGTTTCCAGGGTGCCCCAAGGACCTGAAATGACCCTGTGCCTTATTTGA
ACTAACCAATCAGTTCGCTTCTCGCTTCTGTTCGCGCGCTTCTGCTCCCCGAGCTCAATAAAAGAGCCCA
CAACCCCTCACTCGGGGCGCCAGTCCTCCGATTGACTGAGTCGCCCGGGTACCCGTGTATCCAATAAACC
CTCTTGCAGTTGCATCCGACTTGTGGTCTCGCTGTTCCTTGGGAGGGTCTCCTCTGAGTGATTGACTACC
CGTCAGCGGGGGTCTTTCACATGCAGCATGTATCAAAATTAATTTGGTTTTTTTTCTTAAGTATTTACAT
TAAATGGCCATAGTTGCATTAATGAATCGGCCAACGCGCGGGGAGAGGCGGTTTGCGTATTGGGCGCTCT
TCCGCTTCCTCGCTCACTGACTCGCTGCGCTCGGTCGTTCGGCTGCGGCGAGCGGTATCAGCTCACTCAA
AGGCGGTAATACGGTTATCCACAGAATCAGGGGATAACGCAGGAAAGAACATGTGAGCAAAAGGCCAGCA
AAAGGCCAGGAACCGTAAAAAGGCCGCGTTGCTGGCGTTTTTCCATAGGCTCCGCCCCCCTGACGAGCAT
CACAAAAATCGACGCTCAAGTCAGAGGTGGCGAAACCCGACAGGACTATAAAGATACCAGGCGTTTCCCC
CTGGAAGCTCCCTCGTGCGCTCTCCTGTTCCGACCCTGCCGCTTACCGGATACCTGTCCGCCTTTCTCCC
TTCGGGAAGCGTGGCGCTTTCTCATAGCTCACGCTGTAGGTATCTCAGTTCGGTGTAGGTCGTTCGCTCC
AAGCTGGGCTGTGTGCACGAACCCCCCGTTCAGCCCGACCGCTGCGCCTTATCCGGTAACTATCGTCTTG
AGTCCAACCCGGTAAGACACGACTTATCGCCACTGGCAGCAGCCACTGGTAACAGGATTAGCAGAGCGAG
GTATGTAGGCGGTGCTACAGAGTTCTTGAAGTGGTGGCCTAACTACGGCTACACTAGAAGAACAGTATTT
GGTATCTGCGCTCTGCTGAAGCCAGTTACCTTCGGAAAAAGAGTTGGTAGCTCTTGATCCGGCAAACAAA
CCACCGCTGGTAGCGGTGGTTTTTTTGTTTGCAAGCAGCAGATTACGCGCAGAAAAAAAGGATCTCAAGA
AGATCCTTTGATCTTTTCTACGGGGTCTGACGCTCAGTGGAACGAAAACTCACGTTAAGGGATTTTGGTC
ATGAGATTATCAAAAAGGATCTTCACCTAGATCCTTTTGCGGCCGGCCGCAAATCAATCTAAAGTATATA
TGAGTAAACTTGGTCTGACAGTTACCAATGCTTAATCAGTGAGGCACCTATCTCAGCGATCTGTCTATTT
CGTTCATCCATAGTTGCCTGACTCCCCGTCGTGTAGATAACTACGATACGGGAGGGCTTACCATCTGGCC
CCAGTGCTGCAATGATACCGCGAGACCCACGCTCACCGGCTCCAGATTTATCAGCAATAAACCAGCCAGC
CGGAAGGGCCGAGCGCAGAAGTGGTCCTGCAACTTTATCCGCCTCCATCCAGTCTATTAATTGTTGCCGG
GAAGCTAGAGTAAGTAGTTCGCCAGTTAATAGTTTGCGCAACGTTGTTGCCATTGCTACAGGCATCGTGG
TGTCACGCTCGTCGTTTGGTATGGCTTCATTCAGCTCCGGTTCCCAACGATCAAGGCGAGTTACATGATC
CCCCATGTTGTGCAAAAAAGCGGTTAGCTCCTTCGGTCCTCCGATCGTTGTCAGAAGTAAGTTGGCCGCA
GTGTTATCACTCATGGTTATGGCAGCACTGCATAATTCTCTTACTGTCATGCCATCCGTAAGATGCTTTT
CTGTGACTGGTGAGTACTCAACCAAGTCATTCTGAGAATAGTGTATGCGGCGACCGAGTTGCTCTTGCCC
GGCGTCAATACGGGATAATACCGCGCCACATAGCAGAACTTTAAAAGTGCTCATCATTGGAAAACGTTCT
TCGGGGCGAAAACTCTCAAGGATCTTACCGCTGTTGAGATCCAGTTCGATGTAACCCACTCGTGCACCCA
ACTGATCTTCAGCATCTTTTACTTTCACCAGCGTTTCTGGGTGAGCAAAAACAGGAAGGCAAAATGCCGC
AAAAAAGGGAATAAGGGCGACACGGAAATGTTGAATACTCATACTCTTCCTTTTTCAATATTATTGAAGC
ATTTATCAGGGTTATTGTCTCATGAGCGGATACATATTTGAATGTATTTAGAAAAATAAACAAATAGGGG
TTCCGCGCACATTTCCCCGAAAAGTGCCACCTGCATAATGAAAGACCCCACCTGTAGGTTTGGCAAGCTA
GCTTAAGTAACGCCATTTTGCAAGGCATGGAAAAATACATAACTGAGAATAGAAAAGTTCAGATCAAGGT
CAGGAACAGATGGAACAGCTGAATATGGGCCAAACAGGATATCTGTGGTAAGCAGTTCCTGCCCCGGCTC
AGGGCCAAGAACAGATGGAACAGCTGAATATGGGCCAAACAGGATATCTGTGGTAAGCAGTTCCTGCCCC
GGCTCAGGGCCAAGAACAGATGGTCCCCAGATGCGGTCCAGCCCTCAGCAGTTTCTAGAGAACCATCAGA
TGTTTCCAGGGTGCCCCAAGGACCTGAAATGACCCTGTGCCTTATTTGAACTAACCAATCAGTTCGCTTC
TCGCTTCTGTTCGCGCGCTTCTGCTCCCCGAGCTCAATAAAAGAGCCCACAACCCCTCACTCGGCGCGCC
AGTCCTCCGATTGACTGAGTCGCCCGGGTACCCGTGTATCCAATAAACCCTCTTGCAGTTGCATCCGACT
TGTGGTCTCGCTGTTCCTTGGGAGGGTCTCCTCTGAGTGATTGACTACCCGTCAGCGGGGGTCTTTCATT
TGGGGGCTCGTCCGGGATCGGGAGACCCCTGCCCAGGGACCACCGACCCACCACCGGGAGGTAAGCTGGC
CAGCAACTTATCTGTGTCTGTCCGATTGTCTAGTGTCTATGACTGATTTTATGCGCCTGCGTCGGTACTA
GTTAGCTAACTAGCTCTGTATCTGGCGGACCCGTGGTGGAACTGACGAGTTCGGAACACCCGGCCGCAAC
CCTGGGAGACGTCCCAGGGACTTCGGGGGCCGTTTTTGTGGCCCGACCTGAGTCCAAAAATCCCGATCGT
TTTGGACTCTTTGGTGCACCCCCCTAATAGGAGGGATATGTGGTTCTGGTAGGAGACGAGAACCTAAAAC
AGTTCCCGCCTCCGTCTGAATTTTTGCTTTCGGTTTGGGACCGAAGCCGCGCCGCGCGTCTTGTCTGCTG
CAGCATCGTTCTGTGTTGTCTCTGTCTGACTGTGTTTCTGTATTTGTCTGAAAATTAG
